Addgene plasmid #78012: DDR1 gRNA (BRDN0001162509)
Purpose: 3rd generation lentiviral gRNA plasmid targeting human DDR1
Depositing lab: John Doench & David Root. Depositing organization: Broad Institute. Publication: Optimized sgRNA design to maximize activity and minimize off-target effects of CRISPR-Cas9. Doench JG, Fusi N, Sullender M, Hegde M, Vaimberg EW, Donovan KF, Smith I, Tothova Z, Wilen C, Orchard R, Virgin HW, Listgarten J, Root DE. Nat Biotechnol. 2016 Jan 18. doi: 10.1038/nbt.3437. PubMed 26780180.
Backbone
  Vector backbone: lentiGuide-Puro
  Backbone manufacturer: Zhang Lab (Addgene plasmid # 52963)
  Vector type: Mammalian Expression, Lentiviral, CRISPR
  Selectable markers: Puromycin
Growth in bacteria
  Bacterial resistance: Ampicillin, 100 μg/mL
  Growth temperature: 37°C
  Growth strain: DH5alpha
  Copy number: High Copy
Gene/Insert
  Gene/Insert name: DDR1 (alt names: DDR1; NM_001202521.1)
  gRNA/shRNA sequence: ACCTATGACGGACATACCGT
  Species: H. sapiens (human)
  Entrez Gene: DDR1 (a.k.a. CAK, CD167, DDR, EDDR1, HGK2, MCK10, NEP, NTRK4, PTK3, PTK3A, RTK6, TRKE)
  Promoter: hU6
  Cloning method: Unknown
  Sequencing primers: 5′ U6-F; 3′ pS2-R
Terms and licenses: Academic/Nonprofit Terms; Industry Terms: Not Available to Industry
Depositor comments: The gRNA was designed to target the following Genbank reference sequence(s): NM_001202521.1,NM_001202522.1,NM_001202523.1,NM_001297652.1,NM_001297653.1,NM_001297654.1,NM_001954.4,NM_013993.2,NM_013994.2. Note that this plasmid does NOT contain Cas9. It should be used in conjunction with lentiCas9-Blast (Addgene #52962) or otherwise with cell lines already expressing Cas9. Browse the full kinome gRNA library at http://www.addgene.org/pooled-library/broadgpp-human-kinome/ or visit http://www.broadinstitute.org/rnai/public/ for detailed protocols and information.
How to cite: DDR1 gRNA (BRDN0001162509) was a gift from John Doench & David Root (Addgene plasmid # 78012 ; http://n2t.net/addgene:78012 ; RRID:Addgene_78012)
