[The description below was written by a language model from this plasmid's Addgene catalogue record and pLannotate feature annotations shown in this document.]
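Description:
DDR1 gRNA (BRDN0001162509) is a third-generation lentiviral guide RNA plasmid built on the lentiGuide-Puro backbone, carrying a single guide directed against human DDR1, the discoidin domain receptor tyrosine kinase 1 gene. The guide was designed to match multiple DDR1 reference transcripts and belongs to a human kinome gRNA collection. In bacteria the 8.3 kb plasmid replicates from a high-copy ColE1/pUC-type origin and is selected with ampicillin through the bla gene. An f1 origin, an SV40 origin and poly(A) signal, and remnants of lac and phage promoter elements are also present in the backbone.

The lentiviral transfer cassette begins with an RSV promoter fused to a truncated HIV-1 5' LTR, which makes genomic RNA production Tat-independent. This is followed by the Ψ packaging signal with a partial gag sequence and by the Rev response element for nuclear export of the unspliced genome. It ends in a ΔU3 self-inactivating 3' LTR, so the integrated provirus lacks LTR promoter activity. Between the LTRs, a human U6 RNA polymerase III promoter drives the DDR1 spacer joined to the Streptococcus pyogenes Cas9 gRNA scaffold. Downstream lie a cPPT/CTS element that aids nuclear import and an EF-1α core promoter with its intron A expressing puromycin N-acetyltransferase for selection of transduced mammalian cells. A WPRE after the puromycin gene enhances transcript stability and expression.

The plasmid does not encode Cas9, so it is meant to be used with a separate Cas9 lentivector or in cells that already express Cas9. In that setting it supports CRISPR-mediated disruption of DDR1 after packaging into lentivirus and transduction.
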