Features (pLannotate 1.2.2; 29 found; start..end, strand, type, name):
     14..80      +  CDS            small t antigen (fragment): SV40 (simian virus 40) small t antigen
    106..317     +  promoter       EF-1α core promoter: core promoter for human elongation factor EF-1α
    318..1256    +  intron         EF-1α intron A: intron upstream of the start codon of human EF-1α
   1278..1877    +  CDS            PuroR (fragment): puromycin N-acetyltransferase; pac from Streptomyces; confers resistance to puromycin
   1893..2481    +  misc_feature   WPRE: woodchuck hepatitis virus posttranscriptional regulatory element
   2532..2551    +  misc_feature   cPPT/CTS (fragment): central polypurine tract and central termination sequence of HIV-1
   2553..2786    +  LTR            3' LTR (ΔU3): self-inactivating 3' long terminal repeat (LTR) from HIV-1
   2864..2985    +  polyA_signal   SV40 poly(A) signal: SV40 polyadenylation signal
   3025..3160    +  rep_origin     SV40 ori: SV40 origin of replication
   3181..3199    -  promoter       T7 promoter: promoter for bacteriophage T7 RNA polymerase
   3207..3362    +  CDS            lacZα (fragment): LacZα fragment of β-galactosidase; lacZ fragment
   3367..3795    +  rep_origin     f1 ori (sequence partly withheld): f1 bacteriophage origin of replication; arrow indicates direction of (+) strand synthesis
   3848..3952    +  promoter       AmpR promoter: bla
   3953..4813    +  CDS            AmpR: β-lactamase; bla; confers resistance to ampicillin, carbenicillin, and related antibiotics
   4984..5572    +  rep_origin     ori: high-copy-number ColE1/pMB1/pBR322/pUC origin of replication
   5755..5847    +  CDS            lacI (fragment): lac repressor; lacI; The lac repressor binds to the lac operator to inhibit transcription in E. coli. This inhibition can be relieved by adding lactose or isopropyl-β-D-thiogalactopyranoside (IPTG).
   5860..5881    +  protein_bind   CAP binding site: CAP binding activates transcription in the presence of cAMP. E. coli catabolite activator protein
   5896..5926    +  promoter       lac promoter: promoter for the E. coli lac operon
   5934..5950    +  protein_bind   lac operator: The lac repressor binds to the lac operator to inhibit transcription in E. coli. This inhibition can be relieved by adding lactose or isopropyl-β-D-thiogalactopyranoside (IPTG). lac repressor encoded by lacI
   5995..6013    +  promoter       T3 promoter: promoter for bacteriophage T3 RNA polymerase
   6041..6267    +  promoter       RSV promoter: Rous sarcoma virus enhancer/promoter
   6268..6448    +  LTR            5' LTR (truncated): truncated 5' long terminal repeat (LTR) from HIV-1
   6495..6620    +  misc_feature   HIV-1 Ψ: packaging signal of human immunodeficiency virus type 1
   6604..6967    +  CDS            HIV-1 gag (fragment): gag protein from human immunodeficiency virus 1; gag
   7113..7346    +  misc_feature   RRE: The Rev response element (RRE) of HIV-1 allows for Rev-dependent mRNA export from the nucleus to the cytoplasm.
   7723..7749    +  CDS            Rev (fragment): human immunodeficiency virus 1 (HIV-1) Rev protein; rev; enhances nuclear export of unspliced and incompletely spliced viral mRNAs
   7753..7993    +  promoter       U6 promoter: RNA polymerase III promoter for human U6 snRNA
   8023..8098    +  misc_RNA       gRNA scaffold: guide RNA scaffold for the Streptococcus pyogenes CRISPR/Cas9 system
   8154..8271    +  misc_feature   cPPT/CTS: central polypurine tract and central termination sequence of HIV-1
>Addgene plasmid #78012 | DDR1 gRNA (BRDN0001162509) | addgene full sequence | sequence record 189068 | Addgene Assembled Sequence
CCCGGGTGCAAAGATGGATAAAGTTTTAAACAGAGAGGAATCTTTGCAGCTAATGGACCTTCTAGGTCTT
GAAAGGAGTGGGAATTGGCTCCGGTGCCCGTCAGTGGGCAGAGCGCACATCGCCCACAGTCCCCGAGAAG
TTGGGGGGAGGGGTCGGCAATTGATCCGGTGCCTAGAGAAGGTGGCGCGGGGTAAACTGGGAAAGTGATG
TCGTGTACTGGCTCCGCCTTTTTCCCGAGGGTGGGGGAGAACCGTATATAAGTGCAGTAGTCGCCGTGAA
CGTTCTTTTTCGCAACGGGTTTGCCGCCAGAACACAGGTAAGTGCCGTGTGTGGTTCCCGCGGGCCTGGC
CTCTTTACGGGTTATGGCCCTTGCGTGCCTTGAATTACTTCCACCTGGCTGCAGTACGTGATTCTTGATC
CCGAGCTTCGGGTTGGAAGTGGGTGGGAGAGTTCGAGGCCTTGCGCTTAAGGAGCCCCTTCGCCTCGTGC
TTGAGTTGAGGCCTGGCCTGGGCGCTGGGGCCGCCGCGTGCGAATCTGGTGGCACCTTCGCGCCTGTCTC
GCTGCTTTCGATAAGTCTCTAGCCATTTAAAATTTTTGATGACCTGCTGCGACGCTTTTTTTCTGGCAAG
ATAGTCTTGTAAATGCGGGCCAAGATCTGCACACTGGTATTTCGGTTTTTGGGGCCGCGGGCGGCGACGG
GGCCCGTGCGTCCCAGCGCACATGTTCGGCGAGGCGGGGCCTGCGAGCGCGGCCACCGAGAATCGGACGG
GGGTAGTCTCAAGCTGGCCGGCCTGCTCTGGTGCCTGGCCTCGCGCCGCCGTGTATCGCCCCGCCCTGGG
CGGCAAGGCTGGCCCGGTCGGCACCAGTTGCGTGAGCGGAAAGATGGCCGCTTCCCGGCCCTGCTGCAGG
GAGCTCAAAATGGAGGACGCGGCGCTCGGGAGAGCGGGCGGGTGAGTCACCCACACAAAGGAAAAGGGCC
TTTCCGTCCTCAGCCGTCGCTTCATGTGACTCCACGGAGTACCGGGCGCCGTCCAGGCACCTCGATTAGT
TCTCGAGCTTTTGGAGTACGTCGTCTTTAGGTTGGGGGGAGGGGTTTTATGCGATGGAGTTTCCCCACAC
TGAGTGGGTGGAGACTGAAGTTAGGCCAGCTTGGCACTTGATGTAATTCTCCTTGGAATTTGCCCTTTTT
GAGTTTGGATCTTGGTTCATTCTCAAGCCTCAGACAGTGGTTCAAAGTTTTTTTCTTCCATTTCAGGTGT
CGTGACGTACGGCCACCATGACCGAGTACAAGCCCACGGTGCGCCTCGCCACCCGCGACGACGTCCCCAG
GGCCGTACGCACCCTCGCCGCCGCGTTCGCCGACTACCCCGCCACGCGCCACACCGTCGATCCGGACCGC
CACATCGAGCGGGTCACCGAGCTGCAAGAACTCTTCCTCACGCGCGTCGGGCTCGACATCGGCAAGGTGT
GGGTCGCGGACGACGGCGCCGCCGTGGCGGTCTGGACCACGCCGGAGAGCGTCGAAGCGGGGGCGGTGTT
CGCCGAGATCGGCCCGCGCATGGCCGAGTTGAGCGGTTCCCGGCTGGCCGCGCAGCAACAGATGGAAGGC
CTCCTGGCGCCGCACCGGCCCAAGGAGCCCGCGTGGTTCCTGGCCACCGTCGGAGTCTCGCCCGACCACC
AGGGCAAGGGTCTGGGCAGCGCCGTCGTGCTCCCCGGAGTGGAGGCGGCCGAGCGCGCCGGGGTGCCCGC
CTTCCTGGAGACCTCCGCGCCCCGCAACCTCCCCTTCTACGAGCGGCTCGGCTTCACCGTCACCGCCGAC
GTCGAGGTGCCCGAAGGACCGCGCACCTGGTGCATGACCCGCAAGCCCGGTGCCTGAACGCGTTAAGTCG
ACAATCAACCTCTGGATTACAAAATTTGTGAAAGATTGACTGGTATTCTTAACTATGTTGCTCCTTTTAC
GCTATGTGGATACGCTGCTTTAATGCCTTTGTATCATGCTATTGCTTCCCGTATGGCTTTCATTTTCTCC
TCCTTGTATAAATCCTGGTTGCTGTCTCTTTATGAGGAGTTGTGGCCCGTTGTCAGGCAACGTGGCGTGG
TGTGCACTGTGTTTGCTGACGCAACCCCCACTGGTTGGGGCATTGCCACCACCTGTCAGCTCCTTTCCGG
GACTTTCGCTTTCCCCCTCCCTATTGCCACGGCGGAACTCATCGCCGCCTGCCTTGCCCGCTGCTGGACA
GGGGCTCGGCTGTTGGGCACTGACAATTCCGTGGTGTTGTCGGGGAAATCATCGTCCTTTCCTTGGCTGC
TCGCCTGTGTTGCCACCTGGATTCTGCGCGGGACGTCCTTCTGCTACGTCCCTTCGGCCCTCAATCCAGC
GGACCTTCCTTCCCGCGGCCTGCTGCCGGCTCTGCGGCCTCTTCCGCGTCTTCGCCTTCGCCCTCAGACG
AGTCGGATCTCCCTTTGGGCCGCCTCCCCGCGTCGACTTTAAGACCAATGACTTACAAGGCAGCTGTAGA
TCTTAGCCACTTTTTAAAAGAAAAGGGGGGACTGGAAGGGCTAATTCACTCCCAACGAAGACAAGATCTG
CTTTTTGCTTGTACTGGGTCTCTCTGGTTAGACCAGATCTGAGCCTGGGAGCTCTCTGGCTAACTAGGGA
ACCCACTGCTTAAGCCTCAATAAAGCTTGCCTTGAGTGCTTCAAGTAGTGTGTGCCCGTCTGTTGTGTGA
CTCTGGTAACTAGAGATCCCTCAGACCCTTTTAGTCAGTGTGGAAAATCTCTAGCAGTACGTATAGTAGT
TCATGTCATCTTATTATTCAGTATTTATAACTTGCAAAGAAATGAATATCAGAGAGTGAGAGGAACTTGT
TTATTGCAGCTTATAATGGTTACAAATAAAGCAATAGCATCACAAATTTCACAAATAAAGCATTTTTTTC
ACTGCATTCTAGTTGTGGTTTGTCCAAACTCATCAATGTATCTTATCATGTCTGGCTCTAGCTATCCCGC
CCCTAACTCCGCCCATCCCGCCCCTAACTCCGCCCAGTTCCGCCCATTCTCCGCCCCATGGCTGACTAAT
TTTTTTTATTTATGCAGAGGCCGAGGCCGCCTCGGCCTCTGAGCTATTCCAGAAGTAGTGAGGAGGCTTT
TTTGGAGGCCTAGGGACGTACCCAATTCGCCCTATAGTGAGTCGTATTACGCGCGCTCACTGGCCGTCGT
TTTACAACGTCGTGACTGGGAAAACCCTGGCGTTACCCAACTTAATCGCCTTGCAGCACATCCCCCTTTC
GCCAGCTGGCGTAATAGCGAAGAGGCCCGCACCGATCGCCCTTCCCAACAGTTGCGCAGCCTGAATGGCG
AATGGG
[124 nt withheld, positions 3367-3490]
C
[91 nt withheld, positions 3492-3582]
A
[49 nt withheld, positions 3584-3632]
CCTTTGACGTTGGAGTCCACGTTCTTT
[37 nt withheld, positions 3660-3696]
ACCCTATCTCGGTCTATTCTTTTGATTTATAAGGGATTTTGCCGATTTCGGCCTATTGGTTAAAAAATGA
GCTGATTTAACAAAAATTTAACGCGAATTTTAACAAAATATTAACGCTTACAATTTAGGTGGCACTTTTC
GGGGAAATGTGCGCGGAACCCCTATTTGTTTATTTTTCTAAATACATTCAAATATGTATCCGCTCATGAG
ACAATAACCCTGATAAATGCTTCAATAATATTGAAAAAGGAAGAGTATGAGTATTCAACATTTCCGTGTC
GCCCTTATTCCCTTTTTTGCGGCATTTTGCCTTCCTGTTTTTGCTCACCCAGAAACGCTGGTGAAAGTAA
AAGATGCTGAAGATCAGTTGGGTGCACGAGTGGGTTACATCGAACTGGATCTCAACAGCGGTAAGATCCT
TGAGAGTTTTCGCCCCGAAGAACGTTTTCCAATGATGAGCACTTTTAAAGTTCTGCTATGTGGCGCGGTA
TTATCCCGTATTGACGCCGGGCAAGAGCAACTCGGTCGCCGCATACACTATTCTCAGAATGACTTGGTTG
AGTACTCACCAGTCACAGAAAAGCATCTTACGGATGGCATGACAGTAAGAGAATTATGCAGTGCTGCCAT
AACCATGAGTGATAACACTGCGGCCAACTTACTTCTGACAACGATCGGAGGACCGAAGGAGCTAACCGCT
TTTTTGCACAACATGGGGGATCATGTAACTCGCCTTGATCGTTGGGAACCGGAGCTGAATGAAGCCATAC
CAAACGACGAGCGTGACACCACGATGCCTGTAGCAATGGCAACAACGTTGCGCAAACTATTAACTGGCGA
ACTACTTACTCTAGCTTCCCGGCAACAATTAATAGACTGGATGGAGGCGGATAAAGTTGCAGGACCACTT
CTGCGCTCGGCCCTTCCGGCTGGCTGGTTTATTGCTGATAAATCTGGAGCCGGTGAGCGTGGGTCTCGCG
GTATCATTGCAGCACTGGGGCCAGATGGTAAGCCCTCCCGTATCGTAGTTATCTACACGACGGGGAGTCA
GGCAACTATGGATGAACGAAATAGACAGATCGCTGAGATAGGTGCCTCACTGATTAAGCATTGGTAACTG
TCAGACCAAGTTTACTCATATATACTTTAGATTGATTTAAAACTTCATTTTTAATTTAAAAGGATCTAGG
TGAAGATCCTTTTTGATAATCTCATGACCAAAATCCCTTAACGTGAGTTTTCGTTCCACTGAGCGTCAGA
CCCCGTAGAAAAGATCAAAGGATCTTCTTGAGATCCTTTTTTTCTGCGCGTAATCTGCTGCTTGCAAACA
AAAAAACCACCGCTACCAGCGGTGGTTTGTTTGCCGGATCAAGAGCTACCAACTCTTTTTCCGAAGGTAA
CTGGCTTCAGCAGAGCGCAGATACCAAATACTGTTCTTCTAGTGTAGCCGTAGTTAGGCCACCACTTCAA
GAACTCTGTAGCACCGCCTACATACCTCGCTCTGCTAATCCTGTTACCAGTGGCTGCTGCCAGTGGCGAT
AAGTCGTGTCTTACCGGGTTGGACTCAAGACGATAGTTACCGGATAAGGCGCAGCGGTCGGGCTGAACGG
GGGGTTCGTGCACACAGCCCAGCTTGGAGCGAACGACCTACACCGAACTGAGATACCTACAGCGTGAGCT
ATGAGAAAGCGCCACGCTTCCCGAAGGGAGAAAGGCGGACAGGTATCCGGTAAGCGGCAGGGTCGGAACA
GGAGAGCGCACGAGGGAGCTTCCAGGGGGAAACGCCTGGTATCTTTATAGTCCTGTCGGGTTTCGCCACC
TCTGACTTGAGCGTCGATTTTTGTGATGCTCGTCAGGGGGGCGGAGCCTATGGAAAAACGCCAGCAACGC
GGCCTTTTTACGGTTCCTGGCCTTTTGCTGGCCTTTTGCTCACATGTTCTTTCCTGCGTTATCCCCTGAT
TCTGTGGATAACCGTATTACCGCCTTTGAGTGAGCTGATACCGCTCGCCGCAGCCGAACGACCGAGCGCA
GCGAGTCAGTGAGCGAGGAAGCGGAAGAGCGCCCAATACGCAAACCGCCTCTCCCCGCGCGTTGGCCGAT
TCATTAATGCAGCTGGCACGACAGGTTTCCCGACTGGAAAGCGGGCAGTGAGCGCAACGCAATTAATGTG
AGTTAGCTCACTCATTAGGCACCCCAGGCTTTACACTTTATGCTTCCGGCTCGTATGTTGTGTGGAATTG
TGAGCGGATAACAATTTCACACAGGAAACAGCTATGACCATGATTACGCCAAGCGCGCAATTAACCCTCA
CTAAAGGGAACAAAAGCTGGAGCTGCAAGCTTAATGTAGTCTTATGCAATACTCTTGTAGTCTTGCAACA
TGGTAACGATGAGTTAGCAACATGCCTTACAAGGAGAGAAAAAGCACCGTGCATGCCGATTGGTGGAAGT
AAGGTGGTACGATCGTGCCTTATTAGGAAGGCAACAGACGGGTCTGACATGGATTGGACGAACCACTGAA
TTGCCGCATTGCAGAGATATTGTATTTAAGTGCCTAGCTCGATACATAAACGGGTCTCTCTGGTTAGACC
AGATCTGAGCCTGGGAGCTCTCTGGCTAACTAGGGAACCCACTGCTTAAGCCTCAATAAAGCTTGCCTTG
AGTGCTTCAAGTAGTGTGTGCCCGTCTGTTGTGTGACTCTGGTAACTAGAGATCCCTCAGACCCTTTTAG
TCAGTGTGGAAAATCTCTAGCAGTGGCGCCCGAACAGGGACTTGAAAGCGAAAGGGAAACCAGAGGAGCT
CTCTCGACGCAGGACTCGGCTTGCTGAAGCGCGCACGGCAAGAGGCGAGGGGCGGCGACTGGTGAGTACG
CCAAAAATTTTGACTAGCGGAGGCTAGAAGGAGAGAGATGGGTGCGAGAGCGTCAGTATTAAGCGGGGGA
GAATTAGATCGCGATGGGAAAAAATTCGGTTAAGGCCAGGGGGAAAGAAAAAATATAAATTAAAACATAT
AGTATGGGCAAGCAGGGAGCTAGAACGATTCGCAGTTAATCCTGGCCTGTTAGAAACATCAGAAGGCTGT
AGACAAATACTGGGACAGCTACAACCATCCCTTCAGACAGGATCAGAAGAACTTAGATCATTATATAATA
CAGTAGCAACCCTCTATTGTGTGCATCAAAGGATAGAGATAAAAGACACCAAGGAAGCTTTAGACAAGAT
AGAGGAAGAGCAAAACAAAAGTAAGACCACCGCACAGCAAGCGGCCGCTGATCTTCAGACCTGGAGGAGG
AGATATGAGGGACAATTGGAGAAGTGAATTATATAAATATAAAGTAGTAAAAATTGAACCATTAGGAGTA
GCACCCACCAAGGCAAAGAGAAGAGTGGTGCAGAGAGAAAAAAGAGCAGTGGGAATAGGAGCTTTGTTCC
TTGGGTTCTTGGGAGCAGCAGGAAGCACTATGGGCGCAGCGTCAATGACGCTGACGGTACAGGCCAGACA
ATTATTGTCTGGTATAGTGCAGCAGCAGAACAATTTGCTGAGGGCTATTGAGGCGCAACAGCATCTGTTG
CAACTCACAGTCTGGGGCATCAAGCAGCTCCAGGCAAGAATCCTGGCTGTGGAAAGATACCTAAAGGATC
AACAGCTCCTGGGGATTTGGGGTTGCTCTGGAAAACTCATTTGCACCACTGCTGTGCCTTGGAATGCTAG
TTGGAGTAATAAATCTCTGGAACAGATTTGGAATCACACGACCTGGATGGAGTGGGACAGAGAAATTAAC
AATTACACAAGCTTAATACACTCCTTAATTGAAGAATCGCAAAACCAGCAAGAAAAGAATGAACAAGAAT
TATTGGAATTAGATAAATGGGCAAGTTTGTGGAATTGGTTTAACATAACAAATTGGCTGTGGTATATAAA
ATTATTCATAATGATAGTAGGAGGCTTGGTAGGTTTAAGAATAGTTTTTGCTGTACTTTCTATAGTGAAT
AGAGTTAGGCAGGGATATTCACCATTATCGTTTCAGACCCACCTCCCAACCCCGAGGGGACCCAGAGAGG
GCCTATTTCCCATGATTCCTTCATATTTGCATATACGATACAAGGCTGTTAGAGAGATAATTAGAATTAA
TTTGACTGTAAACACAAAGATATTAGTACAAAATACGTGACGTAGAAAGTAATAATTTCTTGGGTAGTTT
GCAGTTTTAAAATTATGTTTTAAAATGGACTATCATATGCTTACCGTAACTTGAAAGTATTTCGATTTCT
TGGCTTTATATATCTTGTGGAAAGGACGAAACACCGACCTATGACGGACATACCGTGTTTTAGAGCTAGA
AATAGCAAGTTAAAATAAGGCTAGTCCGTTATCAACTTGAAAAAGTGGCACCGAGTCGGTGCTTTTTTAA
GCTTGGCGTAACTAGATCTTGAGACAAATGGCAGTATTCATCCACAATTTTAAAAGAAAAGGGGGGATTG
GGGGGTACAGTGCAGGGGAAAGAATAGTAGACATAATAGCAACAGACATACAAACTAAAGAATTACAAAA
ACAAATTACAAAAATTCAAAATTTTCGGGTTTATTACAGGGACAGCAGAGATCCACTTTGGCGCCGGCTC
GAGGGGG
