>Addgene plasmid #78012 | DDR1 gRNA (BRDN0001162509) | depositor partial sequence | sequence record 145471 | Target Sequence
ACCTATGACGGACATACCGT
