>Addgene plasmid #78012 | DDR1 gRNA (BRDN0001162509) | addgene partial sequence | sequence record 151436 | hU6-F 5'-GAGGGCCTATTTCCCATGATT-3'
GAGAGATAATTAGAATTAATTTGACTGTAAACACAAAGATATTAGTACAAAATACGTGACGTAGAAAGTA
ATAATTTCTTGGGTAGTTTGCAGTTTTAAAATTATGTTTTAAAATGGACTATCATATGCTTACCGTAACT
TGAAAGTATTTCGATTTCTTGGCTTTATATATCTTGTGGAAAGGACGAAACACCGACCTATGACGGACAT
ACCGTGTTTTAGAGCTAGAAATAGCAAGTTAAAATAAGGCTAGTCCGTTATCAACTTGAAAAAGTGGCAC
CGAGTCGGTGCTTTTTTAAGCTTGGCGTAACTAGATCTTGAGACAAATGGCAGTATTCATCCACAATTTT
AAAAGAAAAGGGGGGATTGGGGGGTACAGTGCAGGGGAAAGAATAGTAGACATAATAGCAACAGACATAC
AAACTAAAGAATTACAAAAACAAATTACAAAAATTCAAAATTTTCGGGTTTATTACAGGGACAGCAGAGA
TCCACTTTGGCGCCGGCTCGAGGGGGCCCGGGTGCAAAGATGGATAAAGTTTTAAACAGAGAGGAATCTT
TGCAGCTAATGGACCTTCTAGGTCTTGAAAGGAGTGGGAATTGGCTCCGGTGCCCGTCAGTGGGCAGAGC
GCACATCGCCCACAGTCCCCGAGAAGTTGGGGGGAGGGGTCGGCAATTGATCCGGTGCCTAGAGAAGGTG
GCGCGGGGTAAACTGGGAAAGTGATGTCGTGTACTGGCTCCGCCTTTT
